Addgene plasmid #55375: mCerulean-H2B-C-10
Purpose: Localization: Nucleus/Histones, Excitation: 433, Emission: 475
Depositing lab: Michael Davidson. Depositing organization: Florida State University, Tallahassee.
Backbone
  Vector backbone: mCerulean-C1
  Backbone size w/o insert (bp): 4750
  Vector type: Mammalian Expression
  Selectable markers: Neomycin (select with G418)
Growth in bacteria
  Bacterial resistance: Kanamycin, 50 μg/mL
  Growth temperature: 37°C
  Growth strain: DH5alpha
  Copy number: High Copy
Gene/Insert
  Gene/Insert name: H2B (alt names: Human Histone H2B; NM_021058.3)
  Species: H. sapiens (human)
  Mutation: D26G and V119I in H2B
  Entrez Gene: H2BC11 (a.k.a. H2B/r, H2BFR, H2BJ, HIST1H2BJ)
  Promoter: CMV
  Tag / fusion protein: mCerulean (N terminal on backbone)
  Cloning method: Unknown
  Sequencing primers: 5′ CMV-F; 3′ SV40pA-R
Terms and licenses: Academic/Nonprofit Terms; Industry Terms: Not Available to Industry
Depositor comments: H. sapiens (human) Histone H2B. Excitation = 433; Emission = 475
How to cite: mCerulean-H2B-C-10 was a gift from Michael Davidson (Addgene plasmid # 55375 ; http://n2t.net/addgene:55375 ; RRID:Addgene_55375)
