[The description below was written by a language model from this plasmid's Addgene catalogue record.]
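Description:
mCerulean-H2B-C-10 is a mammalian expression plasmid built on the mCerulean-C1 backbone (about 4.75 kb without the insert) that produces human histone H2B fused to the cyan fluorescent protein mCerulean. It is maintained as a high-copy plasmid in E. coli under kanamycin selection, and it carries a neomycin resistance marker so that transfected mammalian cells can be selected with G418. No feature table accompanies the record, so the origin of replication and other backbone elements are not explicitly listed. The use of an SV40 polyadenylation-region sequencing primer suggests an SV40 polyA signal downstream of the fusion.

Expression is driven by the CMV promoter, a strong constitutive promoter in most mammalian cell types. The insert is human H2B (the H2BC11/HIST1H2BJ gene), placed downstream of mCerulean so that the fluorescent protein sits at the N terminus of the histone. The "C-10" in the name probably refers to this C-type fusion layout and the linker length, though the record does not say so. The H2B coding sequence carries two amino-acid substitutions relative to the reference, D26G and V119I. The cloning method is not recorded.

Because H2B is a core nucleosome component, the fusion is incorporated into chromatin and labels the nucleus. The construct therefore serves as a nuclear and histone localization marker for fluorescence microscopy, with excitation at 433 nm and emission at 475 nm. Chromatin markers of this kind are generally used to visualize nuclei and chromosomes in live or fixed cells, often alongside spectrally distinct fluorescent fusions.
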