>Addgene plasmid #55375 | mCerulean-H2B-C-10 | depositor partial sequence | sequence record 85779 | insert sequence
ACGTCAGATCCGCTAGCGCTACCGGTCGCCACCATGGTGAGCAAGGGCGAGGAGCTGTTCACCGGGGTGG
TGCCCATCCTGGTCGAGCTGGACGGCGACGTAAACGGCCACAAGTTCAGCGTGTCCGGCGAGGGCGAGGG
CGATGCCACCTACGGCAAGCTGACCCTGAAGTTCATCTGCACCACCGGCAAGCTGCCCGTGCCCTGGCCC
ACCCTCGTGACCACCCTGACCTGGGGCGTGCAGTGCTTCGCCCGCTACCCCGACCACATGAAGCAGCACG
ACTTCTTCAAGTCCGCCATGCCCGAAGGCTACGTCCAGGAGCGCACCATCTTCTTCAAGGACGACGGCAA
CTACAAGACCCGCGCCGAGGTGAAGTTCGAGGGCGACACCCTGGTGAACCGCATCGAGCTGAAGGGCATC
GACTTCAAGGAGGACGGCAACATCCTGGGGCACAAGCTGGAGTACAACGCCATCAGCGACAACGTCTATA
TCACCGCCGACAAGCAGAAGAACGGCATCAAGGCCAACTTCAAGATCCGCCACAACATCGAGGACGGCAG
CGTGCAGCTCGCCGACCACTACCAGCAGAACACCCCCATCGGCGACGGCCCCGTGCTGCTGCCCGACAAC
CACTACCTGAGCACCCAGTCCAAGCTGAGCAAAGACCCCAACGAGAAGCGCGATCACATGGTCCTGCTGG
AGTTCGTGACCGCCGCCGGGATCACTCTCGGCATGGACGAGCTGTACAAGTCCGGACTCAGATCTGGAGG
CTCCGGAGGCCCAGAGCCAGCGAAGTCTGCTCCCGCCCCGAAAAAGGGCTCCAAGAAGGCGGTGACTAAG
GCGCAGAAGAAAGGCGGCAAGAAGCGCAAGCGCAGCCGCAAGGAGAGCTATTCCATCTATGTGTACAAGG
TTCTGAAGCAGGTCCACCCTGACACCGGCATTTCGTCCAAGGCCATGGGCATCATGAATTCGTTTGTGAA
CGACATTTTCGAGCGCATCGCAGGTGAGGCTTCCCGCCTGGCGCATTACAACAAGCGCTCGACCATCACC
TCCAGGGAGATCCAGACGGCCGTGCGCCTGCTGCTGCCTGGGGAGTTGGCCAAGCACGCCGTGTCCGAGG
GTACTAAGGCCATCACCAAGTACACCAGCGCTAAGTAAGGATCCACCGGATCTAGATAACTGATCATAAT
CAGCCATACCACATT
